>Addgene plasmid #214225 | pDSG598 | addgene full sequence | sequence record 426748 | Addgene NGS Result
GAGAGCGTTCACCGACAAACAACAGATAAAACGAAAGGCCCAGTCTTTCGACTGAGCCTTTCGTTTTATT
TGATGCCTGGGGAGTGTGAGTGGGAGGTCTGTATGTACGTCGAGTACCTTTGGTCGAAAAAAAAAGCCCG
CACTGTCAGGTGCGGGCTTTTTTCTGTGTTTCCTTAACGCTGTGTACCCGGACAAACACCATTAATCAGC
AGGAAGGTAAATTCTTCAATATCCTGTTCAACGGTCAGCTGTTCGGTCAGTAGGCGATACCAACAAAAAC
CAAAAATCATATCCAGCAGCAGTTCACGATTGGTATCTTTCGGCAGTTCACCATTGCTAATGGCATTTTC
AACCAGTTTTTTCGGCATCTCACGACGACGTTCCATAAACTGATCTTTCAGCTGGGTCAGGGTTGCAGGG
TCCAGCTGTGCTTCTGCAATAACACAACGAAATGCTTCACCACAAATGGTTTCACGCCAAACTTTCCACA
GATTACGCAGCAGAAAATCCAGATCGGCTTTAAAGCTACCCAGATCCGGAAATTTACGCACCTGTTCGCT
TTCATTTTCATACACTTCGGCAATCAGTGCTGCTTTATTGGTCCACCAACGATAAATGGTCGGTTTGCTT
GCACCGGCACGACGTGCAACGCTTTCAATGCTCAGACCGCTATAACCACATTCTTTCAGGATTTCAATGG
TGCTGGTCAGAATTGCTTTATGGGTATGCGGACTACGCAGGCTACCAATGCTGCTACGGCTCGGGGTACG
TGCCATTAATTATTCCTACTTTCAGAGGAAAGTTAAACAAAATTATTTGTAGAGGGAAACCGTTGTGGTC
TCCCTGAATATATTATACGAGCCTTATGCATGCCCGTAAAGTTATCCAGCAACCACTCATAGACCTAGGG
CAGCAGATAGGGACGACGTGGTGTTAGCTGTGCCGTCGGAATTGCTATAGCCCTTAACGCATGAGAAAGC
CCCCGGAAGATCACCTTCCGGGGGCTTTTTTATTGCGCTCTGATTCGTTACCAATTGACATGATACGAAA
CGTACCGTATCGTTAAGGTTACTTAGCCATCCCGAAATACGATCATATAAGTAATGAAGGCAGCTATTTA
TATACGTGTTTCTACTCAAGAGCAAGTAGAAAATTATTCAATACAAGCTCAAACTGAAAAACTAACAGGA
TTGTGCCGCTCGAAGGACTGGGACGTATACGATATTTTCATTGACGGCGGATACTCCGGCTCAAATATGA
ATCGTCCCGCATTAAATGAAATGCTAAGTAAACTACACGAAATTGATGCTGTAGTCGTATATCGATTAGA
CAGACTATCCCGCTCACAAAGAGACACAATAACGCTTATTGAAGAATACTTCTTAAAAAACAATGTAGAG
TTTGTTAGTTTGTCTGAAACGCTTGATACCAGTTCCCCTTTCGGTCGTGCAATGATTGGTATATTATCAG
TATTCGCACAGCTAGAGCGCGAAACAATCCGAGATCGTATGGTGATGGGGAAAATTAAGCGTATTGAAGC
AGGTCTTCCGTTAACAACTGCGAAAGGTAGAACGTTCGGCTATGATGTTATAGATACAAAATTATACATT
AATGAAGAAGAAGCAAAACAGTTACAACTGATTTATGATATTTTCGAAGAAGAACAAAGTATAACTTTTT
TACAGAAAAGACTAAAAAAATTAGGCTTTAAAGTTAGAACATATAATCGCTATAACAACTGGCTAACTAA
TGATTTGTATTGTGGTTATGTTTCATATAAAGATAAAGTTCATGTAAAAGGTATTCATGAACCTATCATC
AGTGAAGAGCAATTCTATAGAGTTCAAGAAATATTTACTCGTATGGGTAAAAATCCGAACATGAATAGAG
ATTCAGCATCGTTGCTAAATAATTTAGTAGTTTGTAGTAAATGCGGGTTAGGCTTTGTTCATCGTAGAAA
AGATACAATGTCGCGTGGTAAAAAATATCATTATAGATATTATAGTTGCAAGACTTATAAACATACTCAT
GAACTCGAAAAATGCGGGAATAAAATTTGGAGAGCTGACAAACTTGAAGAATTAATTATTAATCGTGTGA
ATAATTATAGTTTCGCTTCCAGAAATGTAGATAAAGAAGATGAATTAGATAGCTTAAATGAAAAGCTTAA
AATAGAACATGCAAAGAAAAAACGATTATTTGATTTATATATAAATGGCTCGTATGAAGTTTCAGAACTT
GATTCTATGATGAATGATATTGATGCTCAAATTAATTATTATGAATCACAAATAGAAGCTAACGAAGAAT
TGAAGAAAAACAAAAAGATACAAGAAAATTTAGCTGATTTAGCAACAGTTGATTTTGACTCTTTAGAGTT
CAGAGAAAAGCAACTTTATTTAAAATCACTAATAAACAAAATTTATATTGATGGTGAACAAGTTACTATT
GAATGGCTCGAACAGAAACTGATCAGCGAAGAAGATCTGTGATAGTAATAACCCGGGGGTTCCCATGGTA
CGCGTGCTAGAGGCATCAAATAAAACGAAAGGCTCAGTCGAAAGACTGGGCCTTTCGTTTTATCTGTTGT
TTGTCGGTGAACGCTCTCCTGAGTAGGACAAATCCGCCGCCCTAGATACTAGTAGCGGCCGCTGCAGGAG
TCACTAAGGGTTAGTTAGTTAGATTAGCAGAAAGTCAAAAGCCTCCGACCGGAGGCTTTTGACTAAAACT
TCCCTTGGGGTTATCATTGGGGCTCACTCAAAGGCGGTAATCAGATAAAAAAAATCCTTAGCTTTCGCTA
AGGATGATTTCTGCTAGTATGCTTGGATTCTCACCAATAAAAAACGCCCGGCGGCAACCGAGCGTTCTGA
ACAAATCCAGATGGAGTTCTGAGGTCATTACTGGATCTATCAACAGGAGTCCAAGCGAGCTCTTATTTGC
CGACTACCTTGGTGATCTCGCCTTTCACGTAGTGGACAAATTCTTCCAACTGATCTGCGCGCGAGGCCAA
GCGATCTTCTTCTTGTCCAAGATAAGCCTGTCTAGCTTCAAGTATGACGGGCTGATACTGGGCCGGCAGG
CGCTCCATTGCCCAGTCGGCAGCGACATCCTTCGGCGCGATTTTGCCGGTTACTGCGCTGTACCAAATGC
GGGACAACGTAAGCACTACATTTCGCTCATCGCCAGCCCAGTCGGGCGGCGAGTTCCATAGCGTTAAGGT
TTCATTTAGCGCCTCAAATAGATCCTGTTCAGGAACCGGATCAAAGAGTTCCTCCGCCGCTGGACCTACC
AAGGCAACGCTATGTTCTCTTGCTTTTGTCAGCAAGATAGCCAGATCAATGTCGATCGTGGCTGGCTCGA
AGATACCTGCAAGAATGTCATTGCGCTGCCATTCTCCAAATTGCAGTTCGCGCTTAGCTGGATAACGCCA
CGGAATGATGTCGTCGTGCACAACAATGGTGACTTCTACAGCGCGGAGAATCTCGCTCTCTCCAGGGGAA
GCCGAAGTTTCCAAAAGGTCGTTGATCAAAGCTCGCCGCGTTGTTTCATCAAGCCTTACGGTCACCGTAA
CCAGCAAATCAATATCACTGTGTGGCTTCAGGCCGCCATCCACTGCGGAGCCGTACAAATGTACGGCCAG
CAACGTCGGTTCGAGATGGCGCTCGATGACGCCAACTACCTCTGATAGTTGAGTCGATACTTCGGCGATC
ACCGCTTCCCTCATACGAAACGATCCTCATCCTGTCTCTTGATCAGATCTTGATCCCCTGCGCCATCAGA
TCCTTGGCGGCAAGAAAGCCATCCAGTTTACTTTGCAGGGCTTCCCAACCTTACCAGAGGGCGCCCCAGC
TGGCAATTCCGGTTCGCTTGCTCTCTAGTAGTTACATTGTCGATCTGTTCATGGTGAACAGCTTTGAATG
CACCAAAAACTCGTAAAAGCTCTGATGTATCTATCTTTTTTACACCGTTTTCATCTGTGCATATGGACAG
TTTTCCCTTTGATATGTAACGGTGAACAGTTGTTCTACTTTTGTTTGTTAGTCTTGATGCTTCACTGATA
GATACAAGAGCCATAAGAACCTCAGATCCTTCCGTATTTAGCCAGTATGTTCTCTAGTGTGGTTCGTTGT
TTTTGCGTGAGCCATGAGAACGAACCATTGAGATCATACTTACTTTGCATGTCACTCAAAAATTTTGCCT
CAAAACTGGTGAGCTGAATTTTTGCAGTTAAAGCATCGTGTAGTGTTTTTCTTAGTCCGTTATGTAGGTA
GGAATCTGATGTAATGGTTGTTGGTATTTTGTCACCATTCATTTTTATCTGGTTGTTCTCAAGTTCGGTT
ACGAGATCCATTTGTCTATCTAGTTCAACTTGGAAAATCAACGTATCAGTCGGGCGGCCTCGCTTATCAA
CCACCAATTTCATATTGCTGTAAGTGTTTAAATCTTTACTTATTGGTTTCAAAACCCATTGGTTAAGCCT
TTTAAACTCATGGTAGTTATTTTCAAGCATTAACATGAACTTAAATTCATCAAGGCTAATCTCTATATTT
GCCTTGTGAGTTTTCTTTTGTGTTAGTTCTTTTAATAACCACTCATAAATCCTCATAGAGTATTTGTTTT
CAAAAGACTTAACATGTTCCAGATTATATTTTATGAATTTTTTTAACTGGAAAAGATAAGGCAATATCTC
TTCACTAAAAACTAATTCTAATTTTTCGCTTGAGAACTTGGCATAGTTTGTCCACTGGAAAATCCCAAAG
CCTTTAACCAAAGGATTCCTGATTTCCACAGTTCTCGTCATCAGCTCTCTGGTTGCTTTAGCTAATACAC
CATAAGCATTTTCCCTACTGATGTTCATCATCTGAGCGTATTGGTTATAAGTGAACGATACCGTCCGTTC
TTTCCTTGTAGGGTTTTCAATCGTGGGGTTGAGTAGTGCCACACAGCATAAAATTAGCTTGGTTTCATGC
TCCGTTAAGTCATAGCGACTAATCGCTAGTTCATTTGCTTTGAAAACAACTAATTCAGACATACATCTCA
ATTGGTCTAGGTGATTTTAATCACTATACCAATTGAGATGGGCTAGTCAATGATAATTACATGTCCTTTT
CCTTTGAGTTGTGGGTATCTGTAAATTCTGCTAGACCTTTGCTGGAAAACTTGTAAATTCTGCTAGACCC
TCTGTAAATTCCGCTAGACCTTTGTGTGTTTTTTTTGTTTATATTCAAGTGGTTATAATTTATAGAATAA
AGAAAGAATAAAAAAAGATAAAAAGAATAGATCCCAGCCCTGTGTATAACTCACTACTTTAGTCAGTTCC
GCAGTATTACAAAAGGATGTCGCAAACGCTGTTTGCTCCTCTACAAAACAGACCTTAAAACCCTAAAGGC
TTAAGTAGCACCCTCGCAAGCTCGGGCAAATCGCTGAATATTCCTTTTGTCTCCGACCATCAGGCACCTG
AGTCGCTGTCTTTTTCGTGACATTCAGTTCGCTGCGCTCACGGCTCTGGCAGTGAATGGGGGTAAATGGC
ACTACAGGCGCCTTTTATGGATTCATGCAAGGAAACTACCCATAATACAAGAAAAGCCCGTCACGGGCTT
CTCAGGGCGTTTTATGGCGGGTCTGCTATGTGGTGCTATCTGACTTTTTGCTGTTCAGCAGTTCCTGCCC
TCTGATTTTCCAGTCTGACCACTTCGGATTATCCCGTGACAGGTCATTCAGACTGGCTAATGCACCCAGT
AAGGCAGCGGTATCATCAACAGGCTTACCCGTCTTACTGTCCCTAGTGCTTGGATTCTCACCAATAAAAA
ACGCCCGGCGGCAACCGAGCGTTCTGAACAAATCCAGATGGAGTTCTGAGGTCATTACTGGATCTATCAA
CAGGAGTCCAAGCGAGCTCGTAAACTTGGTCTGACAGCTCTAGCTCCGGCAAAAAAACGGGCAAGGTGTC
ACCACCCTGCCCTTTTTCTTTAAAACCGAAAAGATTACTTCGCGTTTGCCACCTGACGTCTAAGAAAAGG
AATATTCAGCAATTTGCCCGTGCCGAAGAAAGGCCCACCCGTGAAGGTGAGCCAGTGAGTTGATTGCTAC
GTAATTAGTTAGTTAGCCCTTAGTGACTCGAATTCGCGGCCGCTTCTAGAG
Features (pLannotate 1.2.2; 15 found; start..end, strand, type, name):
      1..72      -  terminator     rrnB T1 terminator: transcription terminator T1 from the E. coli rrnB gene
    126..194     -  ncRNA          Thr leader (fragment): Accession: RF00506 - Threonine operon leader
   2537..2623    +  terminator     rrnB T1 terminator: Escherichia coli rrnB; transcription terminator T1 from the E. coli rrnB gene
   2637..2657    +  misc_feature   BioBrick suffix: universal suffix for all parts
   2693..2724    +  terminator     tonB terminator: bidirectional E. coli tonB-P14 transcription terminator
   2771..2811    -  terminator     bacterial terminator (fragment): putative bacterial transcription terminator
   2827..2921    -  terminator     lambda t0 terminator: transcription terminator from phage lambda
   2933..3724    -  CDS            SmR: aminoglycoside adenylyltransferase (Murphy, 1985); aadA; confers resistance to spectinomycin and streptomycin
   3756..3878    -  CDS            tnpA (fragment): TN5P_ECOLX - Also known as tnp. Experimental evidence at protein level: Swiss-Prot protein existence level 1. Mediates transposition of transposon Tn5 by a 'cut and paste' mechanism. First, the monomeric transposase binds the 19 bp inverted DNA repeats flanking the transposon. Then, dimerization of the DNA- bound transposase creates a synaptic DNA complex. After nicking of the first DNA strand, excision of the transposon proceeds through a series of intermediates. The transposase then mediates the insertion of the transposon at a new site by strand transfer. The activity of the wild- type tran
   4082..5032    -  CDS            Rep101: RepA protein needed for replication with the pSC101 origin; rep101
   5080..5302    -  rep_origin     pSC101 ori: low-copy replication origin that requires the Rep101 protein
   5794..5888    -  terminator     lambda t0 terminator: transcription terminator from phage lambda
   5925..5984    +  terminator     his operon terminator: This putative transcriptin terminator from the E. coli his operon has a 2-bp deletion introduced during synthesis. Its efficiency has not been determined.
   6044..6073    -  terminator     T3Te terminator: phage T3 early transcription terminator
   6120..6141    +  misc_feature   BioBrick prefix: BioBrick prefix for parts that do not start with "ATG"
