[The description below was written by a language model from this plasmid's Addgene catalogue record and pLannotate feature annotations shown in this document.]
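Description:
pDSG598 is a low-copy bacterial expression and synthetic-biology plasmid built on the BioBrick backbone pSB4S5 and described in its record as the integrase plasmid for "competition strain 1". It replicates in E. coli through the pSC101 origin together with the Rep101 (RepA) protein that this origin requires, which accounts for the low copy number. It is selected with spectinomycin via the SmR (aadA) aminoglycoside adenylyltransferase gene, which also confers streptomycin resistance. The backbone is heavily insulated: lambda t0, tonB, his operon and T3Te terminators, plus a further putative bacterial terminator, flank the marker and cloning region. BioBrick prefix and suffix sequences mark the boundaries of the insert. A short tnpA fragment next to the resistance gene appears to be a backbone remnant, not a functional transposase.

The catalogued insert is PhlF and A118. PhlF is a TetR-family repressor widely used in genetic circuits, and A118 is the name of a phage-derived serine integrase, which fits the plasmid's stated role. Neither coding sequence was annotated automatically. The roughly 2.3 kb stretch between the Thr leader fragment and the second rrnB T1 terminator carries no annotated features and presumably holds these genes, bounded by rrnB T1 terminators on each side. The record does not state which promoters or operators drive them, or how PhlF and the integrase are wired together. Part of the plasmid derives from an earlier construct, pNR220. The associated work concerns a synthetic differentiation circuit in E. coli designed to suppress mutant takeover, so the plasmid likely supplies regulated integrase activity in strains used for competition experiments. The record itself gives no further detail on its function.
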