Addgene plasmid #214225: pDSG598
Purpose: competition strain 1 integrase plasmid
Depositing lab: Uri Alon. Depositing organization: Weizmann Institute of Science. Publication: A synthetic differentiation circuit in Escherichia coli for suppressing mutant takeover. Glass DS, Bren A, Vaisbourd E, Mayo A, Alon U. Cell. 2024 Jan 31:S0092-8674(24)00061-8. doi: 10.1016/j.cell.2024.01.024. PubMed 38320549.
Backbone
  Vector backbone: pSB4S5
  Vector type: Bacterial Expression, Synthetic Biology
Growth in bacteria
  Bacterial resistance: Spectinomycin, 50 μg/mL
  Growth temperature: 37°C
  Growth strain: DH5alpha
  Copy number: Low Copy
Gene/Insert
  Gene/Insert name: PhlF, A118
Resource information
  A portion of this plasmid was derived from a plasmid made by: pNR220 (Addgene #79541)
Terms and licenses: Academic/Nonprofit Terms; Industry Terms: Not Available to Industry
How to cite: pDSG598 was a gift from Uri Alon (Addgene plasmid # 214225 ; http://n2t.net/addgene:214225 ; RRID:Addgene_214225)
